Addgene plasmid #216108: pYHY2
Purpose: Constitutive expression of secretory BT0294 SP-NanoLuc via BfP1E6-RBS8 promoter-RBS pair in Bacteroides species.
Depositing lab: Shannon Sirk. Depositing organization: University of Illinois at Urbana-Champaign. Publication: A molecular toolkit for heterologous protein secretion across Bacteroides species. Yeh YH, Kelly VW, Rahman Pour R, Sirk SJ. Nat Commun. 2024 Nov 11;15(1):9741. doi: 10.1038/s41467-024-53845-7. PubMed 39528443.
Backbone
  Vector backbone: pYHY1
  Total vector size (bp): 7446
  Vector type: Bacterial Expression, Synthetic Biology ; E. coli-Bacteroides shuttle vector
Growth in bacteria
  Bacterial resistance: Ampicillin, 100 μg/mL
  Growth temperature: 37°C
  Growth strain: DH5alpha
  Growth instructions: Also contains erythromycin for selection in Bacteroides species
  Copy number: Unknown
Gene/Insert
  Gene/Insert name: NanoLuc
  Promoter: BfP1E6 promoter
  Tag / fusion protein: 3xFLAG tag (C terminal on insert); BT0294 signal peptide (N terminal on insert)
  Cloning method: Gibson Cloning
  Sequencing primers: 5′ tagtgcactgcagtggcgat; 3′ ggtaactgtcagaccaagtttactc
Terms and licenses: Academic/Nonprofit Terms; Industry Terms: Not Available to Industry
Depositor comments: Please visit https://www.biorxiv.org/content/10.1101/2023.12.14.571725v1 for bioRxiv preprint.
How to cite: pYHY2 was a gift from Shannon Sirk (Addgene plasmid # 216108 ; http://n2t.net/addgene:216108 ; RRID:Addgene_216108)
