[The description below was written by a language model from this plasmid's Addgene catalogue record and pLannotate feature annotations shown in this document.]
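Description:
pYHY2 is an E. coli–Bacteroides shuttle vector of about 7.4 kb, built on the pYHY1 backbone and designed for constitutive expression of a secreted luciferase reporter in Bacteroides species. In E. coli it replicates from a high-copy ColE1/pUC-type origin and is selected with ampicillin through the β-lactamase gene and its native promoter. An erm-family rRNA methyltransferase gene (annotated by similarity to ermC') provides erythromycin resistance for selection in Bacteroides. An incP oriT together with traJ allows the plasmid to be mobilised by conjugation from a suitable E. coli donor into Bacteroides recipients. The annotation does not identify the element responsible for maintenance in Bacteroides, whether a replicon or an integration module. The short HK022 attP fragment hit is only 17 nt and should not be over-interpreted.

The payload is NanoLuc luciferase fused at its N terminus to the BT0294 signal peptide, which directs export of the protein, and at its C terminus to a 3xFLAG epitope tag for immunodetection. According to the catalogue entry, expression is driven by the BfP1E6 promoter paired with the RBS8 ribosome-binding site. Neither these elements nor the signal peptide is called out in the automated feature table, though they presumably lie just upstream of the annotated Nluc coding sequence. rrnB T1 terminators flank the cassette, one in reverse orientation upstream and one downstream of the tag, insulating it from read-through transcription. The construct belongs to a toolkit for heterologous protein secretion across Bacteroides. It lets secretion driven by this signal peptide be measured as luminescence in culture supernatant versus cells, or followed by anti-FLAG detection.
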