Features (pLannotate 1.2.2; 11 found; start..end, strand, type, name):
   1547..2275    +  CDS            ermC': ERM_BACIU - Experimental evidence at protein level: Swiss-Prot protein existence level 1. This protein produces a dimethylation of the adenine residue at position 2085 in 23S rRNA, resulting in reduced affinity between ribosomes and macrolide-lincosamide-streptogramin B antibiotics. From Bacillus subtilis.
   2551..2593    -  terminator     rrnB T1 terminator: Escherichia coli rrnB; transcription terminator T1 from the E. coli rrnB gene
   2888..3397    +  CDS            Nluc: NanoLuc® luciferase human codon-optimized
   3419..3484    +  CDS            3xFLAG: three tandem FLAG® epitope tags, followed by an enterokinase cleavage site
   3511..3582    +  terminator     rrnB T1 terminator: transcription terminator T1 from the E. coli rrnB gene
   3689..4549    -  CDS            AmpR: β-lactamase; bla; confers resistance to ampicillin, carbenicillin, and related antibiotics
   4550..4654    -  promoter       AmpR promoter: bla
   4757..5345    +  rep_origin     ori: high-copy-number ColE1/pMB1/pBR322/pUC origin of replication
   5505..5614    +  oriT           oriT: incP origin of transfer
   5647..6018    +  CDS            traJ: oriT-recognizing protein; traJ
   6096..6112    +  protein_bind   HK022 attP (fragment): attP; attachment site of phage HK022 HK022 integrase
>Addgene plasmid #216108 | pYHY2 | addgene full sequence | sequence record 434369 | Addgene NGS Result
TGATAGCACACTAGCACCCTAAAGAGTGCGTGTGTAAGGGGACAAGCCCCCTTAACCCCCTGTCAGCCGG
CTGTCACCGGCTGTTATCAATCTTCAAAGTCGGGTGGTTGTCAAGATGATTTTTTTGGTTTGGTGTCGTC
TTTTTTTAAGCTGCCGCATAACGGTTTGCGATTGTCACAAAAATGTTAACTTATGGGAGCAACAAGTATT
CATGTACAAGCAGTGAAGCCGGGGAGCGAGATTCACAACTTTAGGGAAAAAGAGTTGGACTATGTTCGTC
CCGAACTTAGTCATTTGAATGAAAGCTGGGTTGGAGATAGCATTTCCCATCGGCTGGAGAGTGCAAAACA
AAGATATCTCGATACGGTTGGGCAGAAGATGCAGGCTAAAGCCGCACCCATACGAGAGGGAGTAATAGTA
ATCAAACAAGAAACCACTATGCAGGAACTCCAGCAGTTTGCCACGGTCTGCAAAGAACGTTTCGGTATCG
AAGCGTTTCAAATCCATATACACAAGGACGAAGGATACATGAACGCAAAGCAGTGGACACCTAACCTTCA
TGCCCATGTAGTTTTCGATTGGACGCAGCCGAATGGGAAAAGTGTGCGTTTATCGCGTGATGACATGGCA
GAACTCCAAACCATAGCATCTGAAACACTGGGCATGGAACGTGGCGTTTCTTCTGACCGCAAACACTTAT
CGGCTATGCAGTACAAGACCGAATGTGCGAAAGAACAGCTTCAGGAACTATCCAACGATATATCCAGTGC
ATTAGACAAATACAAGGACGCACAAAACCAGCTTCTTCAGCTTCAGAAGGAACTACGTTCCATTGAAACA
AAGAAGAACGTCCAAAAACTCATTTCTAAGGCTTCAGAGAAGTTTTACGGCTTGATTGGAAAAACAGTCA
ACGATAGGGAAAAGGATGCCTTAAAAGCCAAAGTAAAGACTTTAGAGGGGGAAAATGAACAACTATCCGA
TAGACTGGGAAAGGCTATACTTGAAAAAGAGCGAAACAGCACAAAGGCATTCAAAGCCGAGAATGACAAG
GAGTATTATAGACAACAAATGGACAACGCAAGGACAACCAGTAACCTATTAAGGACGGAGAACCAAAAAC
TAAAAGCCGAAACCAAGGAGTTGAAAAAAGAACTTGGTAAGATGAAAGACTTGTTCAATTCCGAACAACT
GGAGGCTTTAAGGCATCATTTCCCAAACATATCAAAAGCTATGGAAGAGGGGAAAGACCTATTCAAGCAA
ATCACCAGAAGCAGAGGTTTCGGCATGGGTATGTAACCCCCCCCCGCCCCCAAAGGGGGAGCGACCAAAC
GGCAGCCTCTCTCAATGGAGTGTTACATCCCGTAAAGAGGGGCTTTGCAGGGGGTGGACTCAGAAAGATG
AGAATAGATGACTATTGTAGTTGAAACACATAGAAAGTTGCTGATATACAGACCGATACGCATATCGGGA
TGAACCATGAGTACGTTCTTTTCTCAAAAAACATAAATATTCGAAAAGAGATGCAATAAATTAAGGAGAG
GTTATAATGAACAAAGTAAATATAAAAGATAGTCAAAATTTTATTACTTCAAAATATCACATAGAAAAAA
TAATGAATTGCATAAGTTTAGATGAAAAAGATAACATCTTTGAAATAGGTGCAGGGAAAGGTCATTTTAC
TGCTGGATTGGTAAAGAGATGTAATTTTGTAACGGCGATAGAAATTGATTCTAAATTATGTGAGGTAACT
CGTAATAAGCTCTTAAATTATCCTAACTATCAAATAGTAAATGATGATATACTGAAATTTACATTTCCTA
GCCACAATCCATATAAAATATTTGGCAGCATACCTTACAACATAAGCACAAATATAATTCGAAAAATTGT
TTTTGAAAGTTCAGCCACAATAAGTTATTTAATAGTGGAATATGGTTTTGCTAAAATGTTATTAGATACA
AACAGATCACTAGCATTGCTGTTAATGGCAGAGGTAGATATTTCTATATTAGCAAAAATTCCTAGGTATT
ATTTCCATCCAAAACCTAAAGTGGATAGCACATTAATTGTATTAAAAAGAAAGCCAGCAAAAATGGCATT
TAAAGAGAGAAAAAAATATGAAACTTTTGTAATGAAATGGGTTAACAAAGAGTACGAAAAACTGTTTACA
AAAAATCAATTTAATAAAGCTTTAAAACATGCGAGAATATATGATATAAACAATATTAGTTTCGAACAAT
TTGTATCGCTATTTAATAGTTATAAAATATTTAACGGCTAAAAACAATAGGCCACATGCAACTGTAAATG
TTTACGCGTCCTCGGTACCAACAAATACTTTCAGGACGATGTAAAGTCCTGAAAAATCAAAGCTGGCCAA
TGAGACGACGGGGTCATCACGGCTCATCATGCGCCAAACAAATGTGTGCAATACACGCTCGGATGACTGC
ATGATGACCGCACTGACTGGGGACAGCAGATCCACCTAAGCCTGTGAGAGAAGCAGACACCCGACAGATC
AAGGCAGTTAACTAGTGCACTGCAGTGGCGATAAAACGAAAGGCTCAGTCGAAAGACTGGGTCTTTCGTT
TTACAATTGGGCTACCTTTTTTTTGTTTTGTTTGCAATGGTTAATCTATTGTTAAAATTTAAAGTTTCAC
TTGAACTTTCAAATAATGTTCTTATATTTGCAGTGTCGAAAGAAACAAAGTAGGACTGATCGTCCATCAA
TTTAAAATTTAAAATAATGAGAAATTTAAAATGGTTGTATGCATGCTCTTTGGCGATAGCCTTCGGTGTG
TTGTCTTTTGTAACAGTTTCCTGTCATGATGATGACGATGAACCAAAGCAAGAACCAGGTGAAGTGATTG
AAACTCCCGCTCCGGTTGTCTTCACACTCGAAGATTTCGTTGGGGACTGGCGACAGACAGCCGGCTACAA
CCTGGACCAAGTCCTTGAACAGGGAGGTGTGTCCAGTTTGTTTCAGAATCTCGGGGTGTCCGTAACTCCG
ATCCAAAGGATTGTCCTGAGCGGTGAAAATGGGCTGAAGATCGACATCCATGTCATCATCCCGTATGAAG
GTCTGAGCGGCGACCAAATGGGCCAGATCGAAAAAATTTTTAAGGTGGTGTACCCTGTGGATGATCATCA
CTTTAAGGTGATCCTGCACTATGGCACACTGGTAATCGACGGGGTTACGCCGAACATGATCGACTATTTC
GGACGGCCGTATGAAGGCATCGCCGTGTTCGACGGCAAAAAGATCACTGTAACAGGGACCCTGTGGAACG
GCAACAAAATTATCGACGAGCGCCTGATCAACCCCGACGGCTCCCTGCTGTTCCGAGTAACCATCAACGG
AGTGACCGGCTGGCGGCTGTGCGAACGCATTCTGGCGGGATCTTCTGGCTCGAGCGGCGACTACAAAGAC
CATGACGGTGATTATAAAGATCATGACATCGATTACAAGGATGACGATGACAAGTGAATAGATCACCATT
AACCAGGCATCAAATAAAACGAAAGGCTCAGTCGAAAGACTGGGCCTTTCGTTTTATCTGTTGTTTGTCG
GTGAACGCTCTCTACAGCGGCCGCGATTATCAAAAAGGATCTTCACCTAGATCCTTTTAAATTAAAAATG
AAGTTTTAAATCAATCTAAAGTATATATGAGTAAACTTGGTCTGACAGTTACCAATGCTTAATCAGTGAG
GCACCTATCTCAGCGATCTGTCTATTTCGTTCATCCATAGTTGCCTGACTCCCCGTCGTGTAGATAACTA
CGATACGGGAGGGCTTACCATCTGGCCCCAGTGCTGCAATGATACCGCGGGACCCACGCTCACCGGCTCC
AGATTTATCAGCAATAAACCAGCCAGCCGGAAGGGCCGAGCGCAGAAGTGGTCCTGCAACTTTATCCGCC
TCCATCCAGTCTATTAATTGTTGCCGGGAAGCTAGAGTAAGTAGTTCGCCAGTTAATAGTTTGCGCAACG
TTGTTGCCATTGCTACAGGCATCGTGGTGTCACGCTCGTCGTTTGGTATGGCTTCATTCAGCTCCGGTTC
CCAACGATCAAGGCGAGTTACATGATCCCCCATGTTGTGCAAAAAAGCGGTTAGCTCCTTCGGTCCTCCG
ATCGTTGTCAGAAGTAAGTTGGCCGCAGTGTTATCACTCATGGTTATGGCAGCACTGCATAATTCTCTTA
CTGTCATGCCATCCGTAAGATGCTTTTCTGTGACTGGTGAGTACTCAACCAAGTCATTCTGAGAATAGTG
TATGCGGCGACCGAGTTGCTCTTGCCCGGCGTCAATACGGGATAATACCGCGCCACATAGCAGAACTTTA
AAAGTGCTCATCATTGGAAAACGTTCTTCGGGGCGAAAACTCTCAAGGATCTTACCGCTGTTGAGATCCA
GTTCGATGTAACCCACTCGTGCACCCAACTGATCTTCAGCATCTTTTACTTTCACCAGCGTTTCTGGGTG
AGCAAAAACAGGAAGGCAAAATGCCGCAAAAAAGGGAATAAGGGCGACACGGAAATGTTGAATACTCATA
CTCTTCCTTTTTCAATATTATTGAAGCATTTATCAGGGTTATTGTCTCATGAGCGGATACATATTTGAAT
GTATTTAGAAAAATAAACAAATAGGGGTTCCGCGCACATTTCCCCGAAAAGTGCCACCTGTCATGACCAA
AATCCCTTAACGTGAGTTTTCGTTCCACTGAGCGTCAGACCCCGTAGAAAAGATCAAAGGATCTTCTTGA
GATCCTTTTTTTCTGCGCGTAATCTGCTGCTTGCAAACAAAAAAACCACCGCTACCAGCGGTGGTTTGTT
TGCCGGATCAAGAGCTACCAACTCTTTTTCCGAAGGTAACTGGCTTCAGCAGAGCGCAGATACCAAATAC
TGTCCTTCTAGTGTAGCCGTAGTTAGGCCACCACTTCAAGAACTCTGTAGCACCGCCTACATACCTCGCT
CTGCTAATCCTGTTACCAGTGGCTGCTGCCAGTGGCGATAAGTCGTGTCTTACCGGGTTGGACTCAAGAC
GATAGTTACCGGATAAGGCGCAGCGGTCGGGCTGAACGGGGGGTTCGTGCACACAGCCCAGCTTGGAGCG
AACGACCTACACCGAACTGAGATACCTACAGCGTGAGCTATGAGAAAGCGCCACGCTTCCCGAAGGGAGA
AAGGCGGACAGGTATCCGGTAAGCGGCAGGGTCGGAACAGGAGAGCGCACGAGGGAGCTTCCAGGGGGAA
ACGCCTGGTATCTTTATAGTCCTGTCGGGTTTCGCCACCTCTGACTTGAGCGTCGATTTTTGTGATGCTC
GTCAGGGGGGCGGAGCCTATGGAAAAACGCCAGCAACGCGGCCTTTTTACGGTTCCTGGCCTTTTGCTGG
CCTTTTGCTCACATGTTCTTTCCTGCGTTATCCCCTGATTCTGTGGATAACCGTGCGGCCGCCCCTCCAA
AGGGTTCGTGTAGACTTTCCTTGGTGTATCCAACGGCGTCAGCCGGGCAGGATAGGTGAAGTAGGCCCAC
CCGCGAGCGGGTGTTCCTTCTTCACTGTCCCTTATTCGCACCTGGCGGTGCTCAACGGGAATCCTGCTCT
GCGAGGCTGGCCGGCTACCGCCGGCGTAACAGATGAGGGCAAGCGGATGGCTGATGAAACCAAGCCAACC
AGGAAGGGCAGCCCACCTATCAAGGTGTACTGCCTTCCAGACGAACGAAGAGCGATTGAGGAAAAGGCGG
CGGCGGCCGGCATGAGCCTGTCGGCCTACCTGCTGGCCGTCGGCCAGGGCTACAAAATCACGGGCGTCGT
GGACTATGAGCACGTCCGCGAGCTGGCCCGCATCAATGGCGACCTGGGCCGCCTGGGCGGCCTGCTGAAA
CTCTGGCTCACCGACGACCCGCGCACGGCGCGGTTCGGTGATGCCACGATCCTCGCCCTGCTGGCGAAGA
TCGAAGAGAAGCAGGACGAGCTTGGCAAGGTCATGATGGGCGTGGTCCGCCCGAGGGCAGAGCCATGACT
TTTTTAGCCGCTAAAACGGCCGGGGGGTGCGCGTGATTGCCAAGCACGTCCCCATAACGCATAGCGCTCC
CCGACCGATGATTTTTAAGTGACTGATTTTGTGCTGTTTTGGGGGTATATTAAGAATAAAAGAAATAGAA
TAAGTTAAGTACTTGATACACAATATAGGGCATTTTCCATATTGGAAATTCTCATTTTCCAATCTAGAAA
ATACCGATTTCCTAATATGATACTAAATAGGAAAATAATATTTCCCTTAATATTGTTTTTATGGAAAATA
ATAGTTTACTTTGTGGAGAATAATATTTCCCAAAAACATATCAAAATGGAAAATAAAAAAGCAGTTAAGT
TAACCGATTTTCAAAAGAACGAAGAAAATCCTTTTATGAAACAAGCTATAGAAGGTATTGAAAATCATGT
TGTTAAAAAGTATAAGAGTAATAGTGGTGGCGATAAGAGAGCTGTAGTAGCTTTAGCCGACACTGAAACT
GGAGAAGTGTTTAAGACTTCGTTTATCCGTCAAATAGAAGTAGATGAAGAACAATTCACTAAATTGTATC
TTTCTAACTTTGCTGCATTCTTTGACCTATCACAAGCAGCTATTCGGGTTTTTGGTTACTTTATGACCTG
CATGAAACCCAAAAATGATTTAATCATTTTCAATAGAAAAAAATGCCTAGAATATACCAAATACAAAACA
GACAAAGCCGTTTATAAAGGACTTGCAGAACTTGTAAAAGCTGAAATCATAGCCCGAGGACCAGCCGATA
ATCTTTGGTTTATTAATCCTCTGATAGTATTCAATGGTGACCGAGTGACATTTGCTAAAACATACGTTCG
GAAAAAGACTTTAGCTGCCCAAAAGAAAGAAGAAGCAGAGAAACGACAATTATCACTTGGCTTTGATGAA
CAGTAACACTCCATTGAGTGAAGCTGCCGTTTGGTCGCTCCCCCTTTGGGGGCGGGGGGGGATAGATAAA
GTTCCTCTATGTAAAGTTATAATGGGGGATGAAAGGCAAGGTTCGCTAACCTTACCCCGATTGTTTATGC
TTCCCAGCATTCAATCTATCCCCGTTTATGGGTTTCTCTTTCACCCTACAAAGATAACCTCATGGGGGAA
AAATGTCCAAGAATATGGGGTAAAAACTATCAAGTCGGTAGAAAATAAGTATCTTTGAAGTACATTTTTA
GTAGAGGTACTGGTGTGCCTAGGCGAAGCAGATAGGCAAAAATAAAGCCGCTGGAGATGTCGGATGTCCG
TCAATTAACTCCAGCGGCTTGTATTTTGGTAACTCTCCCGTATCGGTCAGCTACCGTTTGGTCAGCAACA
AAGGTAGTACTTTATTATCGCAAATCCAAATGTTTTTCCCTTTATTTGTGCATTTACAAAACATTCACTA
ACTTCGCACCTATGCAGTATGG
